Addgene plasmid #101348: pBS NL4-3 envFS eGFP Δrev
Purpose: All mutations in rev are silent with respect to the tat reading frame. Start ATG->ACG and nts 68-71 were mutated AGC->TCA to change tyrosine to a stop.
Depositing lab: Jeremy Luban. Depositing organization: University of Massachusetts, Worcester. Publication: Intron-containing RNA from the HIV-1 provirus activates type I interferon and inflammatory cytokines. McCauley SM, Kim K, Nowosielska A, Dauphin A, Yurkovetskiy L, Diehl WE, Luban J. Nat Commun. 2018 Dec 13;9(1):5305. doi: 10.1038/s41467-018-07753-2. PubMed 30546110.
Backbone
  Vector backbone: pBluescript
  Vector type: Lentiviral
Growth in bacteria
  Bacterial resistance: Ampicillin, 100 μg/mL
  Growth temperature: 30°C
  Growth strain: NEB Stable
  Copy number: High Copy
Gene/Insert
  Gene/Insert name: NL4-3
  Mutation: delta rev
  Cloning method: Restriction Enzyme; 5′ cloning site unknown (unknown if destroyed); 3′ cloning site unknown (unknown if destroyed)
  Sequencing primers: 5′ unknown
Terms and licenses: Academic/Nonprofit Terms; Industry Terms: Not Available to Industry
How to cite: pBS NL4-3 envFS eGFP Δrev was a gift from Jeremy Luban (Addgene plasmid # 101348 ; http://n2t.net/addgene:101348 ; RRID:Addgene_101348)
