[The description below was written by a language model from this plasmid's Addgene catalogue record and pLannotate feature annotations shown in this document.]
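Description:
pBS NL4-3 envFS eGFP Δrev is a near full-length HIV-1 NL4-3 proviral clone carried in a pBluescript backbone and catalogued as a lentiviral vector. In bacteria it is maintained through a high-copy ColE1/pUC origin and selected with ampicillin via the β-lactamase gene and its own promoter. An f1 phage origin is also present. The two sequence records, one from the depositor and one from repository sequencing, differ by a single nucleotide in length and give essentially the same annotation.

The provirus runs from an upstream LTR region through the Ψ packaging signal, gag, pol, vif, the first tat exon, vpu and env, and ends at a downstream LTR. The annotation software labels only truncated portions of each LTR. The nef-like fragment it finds ahead of the upstream LTR probably reflects the normal overlap of nef with U3. As the name indicates, env carries a frameshift, which fits its annotation as two separate fragments. Particles made from this clone would therefore presumably need an envelope glycoprotein supplied in trans and would be limited to a single round of infection, although the record does not state this. An EGFP coding sequence sits immediately after env in the nef position, followed by residual nef sequence, and serves as a fluorescent reporter of proviral expression.

The defining change is the inactivation of rev. Its start codon is altered from ATG to ACG, and a nearby tyrosine codon is converted to a stop. Both changes are designed to be silent in the overlapping tat reading frame, so Tat-driven LTR transcription is retained. Rev normally exports unspliced and partially spliced, intron-containing viral RNAs from the nucleus, so its loss blocks this step. The associated study examined how intron-containing proviral RNA triggers type I interferon and inflammatory cytokine responses, and this mutant fits that study as a Rev-deficient comparison construct.
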