Features (pLannotate 1.2.2; 17 found; start..end, strand, type, name):
      7..435     +  rep_origin     f1 ori (sequence partly withheld): f1 bacteriophage origin of replication; arrow indicates direction of (+) strand synthesis
    456..785     +  CDS            nef (fragment): NEF_HV1A2 - Experimental evidence at protein level: Swiss-Prot protein existence level 1. Extracellular Nef protein targets CD4(+) T-lymphocytes for apoptosis by interacting with CXCR4 surface receptors. From Human immunodeficiency virus type 1 group M subtype B (isolate ARV2/SF2) (HIV-1).
    833..1090    +  LTR            5' LTR (truncated): truncated 5' long terminal repeat (LTR) from HIV-1
   1138..1262    +  misc_feature   HIV-1 Ψ: packaging signal of human immunodeficiency virus type 1
   1246..2745    +  CDS            gag (sequence partly withheld): GAG_HV1N5 - Experimental evidence at protein level: Swiss-Prot protein existence level 1. [p6-gag]: Plays a role in budding of the assembled particle by interacting with the host class E VPS proteins TSG101 and PDCD6IP/AIP1. From Human immunodeficiency virus type 1 group M subtype B (isolate NY5) (HIV-1).
   2541..5552    +  CDS            HIV-1 pol: pol protein from human immunodeficiency virus 1; pol
   5497..6072    +  CDS            vif: VIF_HV1N5 - Experimental evidence at protein level: Swiss-Prot protein existence level 1. Counteracts the innate antiviral activity of host APOBEC3F and APOBEC3G. Forms a complex with host APOBEC3F and APOBEC3G thus preventing the entry of these lethally hypermutating enzymes into progeny virions. Recruits an active E3 ubiquitin ligase complex composed of elongin BC, CUL5, and RBX2 to induce polyubiquitination of APOBEC3G and APOBEC3F. In turn, they are directed to the 26S proteasome for degradation. Vif interaction with APOBEC3G also blocks its cytidine deaminase activity in a proteasome-inde
   6286..6501    +  CDS            tat (fragment): TAT_HV1H2 - Experimental evidence at protein level: Swiss-Prot protein existence level 1. Extracellular circulating Tat can be endocytosed by surrounding uninfected cells via the binding to several surface receptors such as CD26, CXCR4, heparan sulfate proteoglycans (HSPG) or LDLR. Neurons are rarely infected, but they internalize Tat via their LDLR. Through its interaction with nuclear HATs, Tat is potentially able to control the acetylation-dependent cellular gene expression. Modulates the expression of many cellular genes involved in cell survival, proliferation or in coding for cytokines o
   6517..6759    +  CDS            vpu: VPU_HV1B1 - Experimental evidence at protein level: Swiss-Prot protein existence level 1. Enhances virion budding by targeting host CD4 and Tetherin/BST2 to proteasome degradation. Degradation of CD4 prevents any unwanted premature interactions between viral Env and its host receptor CD4 in the endoplasmic reticulum. Degradation of antiretroviral protein Tetherin/BST2 is important for virion budding, as BST2 tethers new viral particles to the host cell membrane. Mechanistically, Vpu bridges either CD4 or BST2 to BTRC, a substrate recognition subunit of the Skp1/Cullin/F-box protein E3 ubiquiti
   6859..8931    +  CDS            env (fragment): ENV_HV1H3 - Experimental evidence at protein level: Swiss-Prot protein existence level 1. [Transmembrane protein gp41]: Acts as a class I viral fusion protein. Under the current model, the protein has at least 3 conformational states: pre-fusion native state, pre-hairpin intermediate state, and post-fusion hairpin state. During fusion of viral and target intracellular membranes, the coiled coil regions (heptad repeats) assume a trimer-of-hairpins structure, positioning the fusion peptide in close proximity to the C-terminal region of the ectodomain. The formation of this structure appears to d
   8930..9244    +  CDS            env (fragment): ENV_HV1B8 - Experimental evidence at protein level: Swiss-Prot protein existence level 1. [Transmembrane protein gp41]: Acts as a class I viral fusion protein. Under the current model, the protein has at least 3 conformational states: pre-fusion native state, pre-hairpin intermediate state, and post-fusion hairpin state. During fusion of viral and target intracellular membranes, the coiled coil regions (heptad repeats) assume a trimer-of-hairpins structure, positioning the fusion peptide in close proximity to the C-terminal region of the ectodomain. The formation of this structure appears to d
   9268..9986    +  CDS            EGFP (fragment): the original enhanced GFP (Yang et al., 1996) mammalian codon-optimized
   9994..10503   +  CDS            nef (fragment): NEF_HV1BR - Experimental evidence at protein level: Swiss-Prot protein existence level 1. Extracellular Nef protein targets CD4(+) T-lymphocytes for apoptosis by interacting with CXCR4 surface receptors (PubMed:14990729). From Human immunodeficiency virus type 1 group M subtype B (isolate BRU/LAI) (HIV-1).
  10628..10808   +  LTR            5' LTR (truncated): truncated 5' long terminal repeat (LTR) from HIV-1
  10884..11472   -  rep_origin     ori: high-copy-number ColE1/pMB1/pBR322/pUC origin of replication
  11643..12503   -  CDS            AmpR: β-lactamase; bla; confers resistance to ampicillin, carbenicillin, and related antibiotics
  12504..12608   -  promoter       AmpR promoter: bla
>Addgene plasmid #101348 | pBS NL4-3 envFS eGFP Δrev | depositor full sequence | sequence record 191204 | pBS NL4-3 envFS eGFP Δrev sequence 12628 bps
CACCTG
[124 nt withheld, positions 7-130]
C
[91 nt withheld, positions 132-222]
A
[49 nt withheld, positions 224-272]
CCTTTGACGTTGGAGTCCACGTTCTTT
[37 nt withheld, positions 300-336]
ACCCTATCTCGGTCTATTCTTTTGATTTATAAGGGATTTTGCCGATTTCGGCCTATTGGTTAAAAAATGA
GCTGATTTAACAAAAATTTAACGCGAATTTTAACAAAATATTTTAATTAATGGAAGGGCTAATTTGGTCC
CAAAAAAGACAAGAGATCCTTGATCTGTGGATCTACCACACACAAGGCTACTTCCCTGATTGGCAGAACT
ACACACCAGGGCCAGGGATCAGATATCCACTGACCTTTGGATGGTGCTTCAAGTTAGTACCAGTTGAACC
AGAGCAAGTAGAAGAGGCCAAATAAGGAGAGAAGAACAGCTTGTTACACCCTATGAGCCAGCATGGGATG
GAGGACCCGGAGGGAGAAGTATTAGTGTGGAAGTTTGACAGCCTCCTAGCATTTCGTCACATGGCCCGAG
AGCTGCATCCGGAGTACTACAAAGACTGCTGACATCGAGCTTTCTACAAGGGACTTTCCGCTGGGGACTT
TCCAGGGAGGTGTGGCCTGGGCGGGACTGGGGAGTGGCGAGCCCTCAGATGCTACATATAAGCAGCTGCT
TTTTGCCTGTACTGGGTCTCTCTGGTTAGACCAGATCTGAGCCTGGGAGCTCTCTGGCTAACTAGGGAAC
CCACTGCTTAAGCCTCAATAAAGCTTGCCTTGAGTGCTCAAAGTAGTGTGTGCCCGTCTGTTGTGTGACT
CTGGTAACTAGAGATCCCTCAGACCCTTTTAGTCAGTGTGGAAAATCTCTAGCAGTGGCGCCCGAACAGG
GACTTGAAAGCGAAAGTAAAGCCAGAGGAGATCTCTCGACGCAGGACTCGGCTTGCTGAAGCGCGCACGG
CAAGAGGCGAGGGGCGGCGACTGGTGAGTACGCCAAAAATTTTGACTAGCGGAGGCTAGAAGGAGAGAGA
TGGGTGCGAGAGCGTCGGTATTAAGCGGGGGAGAATTAGATAAATGGGAAAAAATTCGGTTAAGGCCAGG
GGGAAAGAAACAATATAAACTAAAACATATAGTATGGGCAAGCAGGGAGCTAGAACGATTCGCAGTTAAT
CCTGGCCTTTTAGAGACATCAGAAGGCTGTAGACAAATACTGGGACAGCTACAACCATCCCTTCAGACAG
GATCAGAAGAACTTAGATCATTATATAATACAATAGCAGTCCTCTATTGTGTGCATCAAAGGATAGATGT
AAAAGACACCAAGGAAGCCTTAGATAAGATAGAGGAAGAGCAAAACAAAAGTAAGAAAAAGGCACAGCAA
GCAGCAGCTGACACAGGAAACAACAGCCAGGTCAGCCAAAATTAC
[693 nt withheld, positions 1642-2334]
GCTGAAGCAATGAGCCAAGTAACAAATCCAGCTACCATAATGATACAGAAAGGCAATTTTAGGAACCAAA
GAAAGACTGTTAAGTGTTTCAATTGTGGCAAAGAAGGGCACATAGCCAAAAATTGCAGGGCCCCTAGGAA
AAAGGGCTGTTGGAAATGTGGAAAGGAAGGACACCAAATGAAAGATTGTACTGAGAGACAGGCTAATTTT
TTAGGGAAGATCTGGCCTTCCCACAAGGGAAGGCCAGGGAATTTTCTTCAGAGCAGACCAGAGCCAACAG
CCCCACCAGAAGAGAGCTTCAGGTTTGGGGAAGAGACAACAACTCCCTCTCAGAAGCAGGAGCCGATAGA
CAAGGAACTGTATCCTTTAGCTTCCCTCAGATCACTCTTTGGCAGCGACCCCTCGTCACAATAAAGATAG
GGGGGCAATTAAAGGAAGCTCTATTAGATACAGGAGCAGATGATACAGTATTAGAAGAAATGAATTTGCC
AGGAAGATGGAAACCAAAAATGATAGGGGGAATTGGAGGTTTTATCAAAGTAGGACAGTATGATCAGATA
CTCATAGAAATCTGCGGACATAAAGCTATAGGTACAGTATTAGTAGGACCTACACCTGTCAACATAATTG
GAAGAAATCTGTTGACTCAGATTGGCTGCACTTTAAATTTTCCCATTAGTCCTATTGAGACTGTACCAGT
AAAATTAAAGCCAGGAATGGATGGCCCAAAAGTTAAACAATGGCCATTGACAGAAGAAAAAATAAAAGCA
TTAGTAGAAATTTGTACAGAAATGGAAAAGGAAGGAAAAATTTCAAAAATTGGGCCTGAAAATCCATACA
ATACTCCAGTATTTGCCATAAAGAAAAAAGACAGTACTAAATGGAGAAAATTAGTAGATTTCAGAGAACT
TAATAAGAGAACTCAAGATTTCTGGGAAGTTCAATTAGGAATACCACATCCTGCAGGGTTAAAACAGAAA
AAATCAGTAACAGTACTGGATGTGGGCGATGCATATTTTTCAGTTCCCTTAGATAAAGACTTCAGGAAGT
ATACTGCATTTACCATACCTAGTATAAACAATGAGACACCAGGGATTAGATATCAGTACAATGTGCTTCC
ACAGGGATGGAAAGGATCACCAGCAATATTCCAGTGTAGCATGACAAAAATCTTAGAGCCTTTTAGAAAA
CAAAATCCAGACATAGTCATCTATCAATACATGGATGATTTGTATGTAGGATCTGACTTAGAAATAGGGC
AGCATAGAACAAAAATAGAGGAACTGAGACAACATCTGTTGAGGTGGGGATTTACCACACCAGACAAAAA
ACATCAGAAAGAACCTCCATTCCTTTGGATGGGTTATGAACTCCATCCTGATAAATGGACAGTACAGCCT
ATAGTGCTGCCAGAAAAGGACAGCTGGACTGTCAATGACATACAGAAATTAGTGGGAAAATTGAATTGGG
CAAGTCAGATTTATGCAGGGATTAAAGTAAGGCAATTATGTAAACTTCTTAGGGGAACCAAAGCACTAAC
AGAAGTAGTACCACTAACAGAAGAAGCAGAGCTAGAACTGGCAGAAAACAGGGAGATTCTAAAAGAACCG
GTACATGGAGTGTATTATGACCCATCAAAAGACTTAATAGCAGAAATACAGAAGCAGGGGCAAGGCCAAT
GGACATATCAAATTTATCAAGAGCCATTTAAAAATCTGAAAACAGGAAAATATGCAAGAATGAAGGGTGC
CCACACTAATGATGTGAAACAATTAACAGAGGCAGTACAAAAAATAGCCACAGAAAGCATAGTAATATGG
GGAAAGACTCCTAAATTTAAATTACCCATACAAAAGGAAACATGGGAAGCATGGTGGACAGAGTATTGGC
AAGCCACCTGGATTCCTGAGTGGGAGTTTGTCAATACCCCTCCCTTAGTGAAGTTATGGTACCAGTTAGA
GAAAGAACCCATAATAGGAGCAGAAACTTTCTATGTAGATGGGGCAGCCAATAGGGAAACTAAATTAGGA
AAAGCAGGATATGTAACTGACAGAGGAAGACAAAAAGTTGTCCCCCTAACGGACACAACAAATCAGAAGA
CTGAGTTACAAGCAATTCATCTAGCTTTGCAGGATTCGGGATTAGAAGTAAACATAGTGACAGACTCACA
ATATGCATTGGGAATCATTCAAGCACAACCAGATAAGAGTGAATCAGAGTTAGTCAGTCAAATAATAGAG
CAGTTAATAAAAAAGGAAAAAGTCTACCTGGCATGGGTACCAGCACACAAAGGAATTGGAGGAAATGAAC
AAGTAGATGGGTTGGTCAGTGCTGGAATCAGGAAAGTACTATTTTTAGATGGAATAGATAAGGCCCAAGA
AGAACATGAGAAATATCACAGTAATTGGAGAGCAATGGCTAGTGATTTTAACCTACCACCTGTAGTAGCA
AAAGAAATAGTAGCCAGCTGTGATAAATGTCAGCTAAAAGGGGAAGCCATGCATGGACAAGTAGACTGTA
GCCCAGGAATATGGCAGCTAGATTGTACACATTTAGAAGGAAAAGTTATCTTGGTAGCAGTTCATGTAGC
CAGTGGATATATAGAAGCAGAAGTAATTCCAGCAGAGACAGGGCAAGAAACAGCATACTTCCTCTTAAAA
TTAGCAGGAAGATGGCCAGTAAAAACAGTACATACAGACAATGGCAGCAATTTCACCAGTACTACAGTTA
AGGCCGCCTGTTGGTGGGCGGGGATCAAGCAGGAATTTGGCATTCCCTACAATCCCCAAAGTCAAGGAGT
AATAGAATCTATGAATAAAGAATTAAAGAAAATTATAGGACAGGTAAGAGATCAGGCTGAACATCTTAAG
ACAGCAGTACAAATGGCAGTATTCATCCACAATTTTAAAAGAAAAGGGGGGATTGGGGGGTACAGTGCAG
GGGAAAGAATAGTAGACATAATAGCAACAGACATACAAACTAAAGAATTACAAAAACAAATTACAAAAAT
TCAAAATTTTCGGGTTTATTACAGGGACAGCAGAGATCCAGTTTGGAAAGGACCAGCAAAGCTCCTCTGG
AAAGGTGAAGGGGCAGTAGTAATACAAGATAATAGTGACATAAAAGTAGTGCCAAGAAGAAAAGCAAAGA
TCATCAGGGATTATGGAAAACAGATGGCAGGTGATGATTGTGTGGCAAGTAGACAGGATGAGGATTAACA
CATGGAAAAGATTAGTAAAACACCATATGTATATTTCAAGGAAAGCTAAGGACTGGTTTTATAGACATCA
CTATGAAAGTACTAATCCAAAAATAAGTTCAGAAGTACACATCCCACTAGGGGATGCTAAATTAGTAATA
ACAACATATTGGGGTCTGCATACAGGAGAAAGAGACTGGCATTTGGGTCAGGGAGTCTCCATAGAATGGA
GGAAAAAGAGATATAGCACACAAGTAGACCCTGACCTAGCAGACCAACTAATTCATCTGCACTATTTTGA
TTGTTTTTCAGAATCTGCTATAAGAAATACCATATTAGGACGTATAGTTAGTCCTAGGTGTGAATATCAA
GCAGGACATAACAAGGTAGGATCTCTACAGTACTTGGCACTAGCAGCATTAATAAAACCAAAACAGATAA
AGCCACCTTTGCCTAGTGTTAGGAAACTGACAGAGGACAGATGGAACAAGCCCCAGAAGACCAAGGGCCA
CAGAGGGAGCCATACAATGAATGGACACTAGAGCTTTTAGAGGAACTTAAGAGTGAAGCTGTTAGACATT
TTCCTAGGATATGGCTCCATAACTTAGGACAACATATCTATGAAACTTACGGGGATACTTGGGCAGGAGT
GGAAGCCATAATAAGAATTCTGCAACAACTGCTGTTTATCCATTTCAGAATTGGGTGTCGACATAGCAGA
ATAGGCGTTACTCGACAGAGGAGAGCAAGAAATGGAGCCAGTAGATCCTAGACTAGAGCCCTGGAAGCAT
CCAGGAAGTCAGCCTAAAACTGCTTGTACCAATTGCTATTGTAAAAAGTGTTGCTTTCATTGCCAAGTTT
GTTTCATGACAAAAGCCTTAGGCATCTCCTACGGCAGGAAGAAGCGGAGACAGCGACGAAGAGCTCATCA
GAACAGTCAGACTCATCAGGCTTCTCTAAGCAAGCAGTAAGTAGTACATGTAATGCAACCTATAATAGTA
GCAATAGTAGCATTAGTAGTAGCAATAATAATAGCAATAGTTGTGTGGTCCATAGTAATCATAGAATATA
GGAAAATATTAAGACAAAGAAAAATAGACAGGTTAATTGATAGACTAATAGAAAGAGCAGAAGACAGTGG
CAATGAGAGTGAAGGAGAAGTATCAGCACTTGTGGAGATGGGGGTGGAAATGGGGCACCATGCTCCTTGG
GATATTGATGATCTGTAGTGCTACAGAAAAATTGTGGGTCACCGTCTATTATGGGGTACCTGTGTGGAAG
GAAGCAACCACCACTCTATTTTGTGCATCAGATGCTAAAGCATATATGATACAGAGGTACATAATGTTTG
GGCCACACATGCCTGTGTACCCACAGACCCCAACCCACAAGAAGTAGTATTGGTAAATGTGACAGAAAAT
TTTAACATGTGGAAAAATGACATGGTAGAACAGATGCATGAGGATATAATCAGTTTATGGGATCAAAGCC
TAAAGCCATGTGTAAAATTAACCCCACTCTGTGTTAGTTTAAAGTGCACTGATTTGAAGAATGATACTAA
TACCAATAGTAGTAGCGGGAGAATGATAATGGAGAAAGGAGAGATAAAAAACTGCTCTTTCAATATCAGC
ACAAGCATAAGAGATAAGGTGCAGAAAGAATATGCATTCTTTTATAAACTTGATATAGTACCAATAGATA
ATACCAGCTATAGGTTGATAAGTTGTAACACCTCAGTCATTACACAGGCCTGTCCAAAGGTATCCTTTGA
GCCAATTCCCATACATTATTGTGCCCCGGCTGGTTTTGCGATTCTAAAATGTAATAATAAGACGTTCAAT
GGAACAGGACCATGTACAAATGTCAGCACAGTACAATGTACACATGGAATCAGGCCAGTAGTATCAACTC
AACTGCTGTTAAATGGCAGTCTAGCAGAAGAAGATGTAGTAATTAGATCTGCCAATTTCACAGACAATGC
TAAAACCATAATAGTACAGCTGAACACATCTGTAGAAATTAATTGTACAAGACCCAACAACAATACAAGA
AAAAGTATCCGTATCCAGAGGGGACCAGGGAGAGCATTTGTTACAATAGGAAAAATAGGAAATATGAGAC
AAGCACATTGTAACATTAGTAGAGCAAAATGGAATGCCACTTTAAAACAGATAGCTAGCAAATTAAGAGA
ACAATTTGGAAATAATAAAACAATAATCTTTAAGCAATCCTCAGGAGGGGACCCAGAAATTGTAACGCAC
AGTTTTAATTGTGGAGGGGAATTTTTCTACTGTAATTCAACACAACTGTTTAATAGTACTTGGTTTAATA
GTACTTGGAGTACTGAAGGGTCAAATAACACTGAAGGAAGTGACACAATCACACTCCCATGCAGAATAAA
ACAATTTATAAACATGTGGCAGGAAGTAGGAAAAGCAATGTATGCCCCTCCCATCAGTGGACAAATTAGA
TGTTCATCAAATATTACTGGGCTGCTATTAACAAGAGATGGTGGTAATAACAACAATGGGTCCGAGATCT
TCAGACCTGGAGGAGGCGATATGAGGGACAATTGGAGAAGTGAATTATATAAATATAAAGTAGTAAAAAT
TGAACCATTAGGAGTAGCACCCACCAAGGCAAAGAGAAGAGTGGTGCAGAGAGAAAAAAGAGCAGTGGGA
ATAGGAGCTTTGTTCCTTGGGTTCTTGGGAGCAGCAGGAAGCACTATGGGCGCACGGTCAATGACGCTGA
CGGTACAGGCCAGACAATTATTGTCTGATATAGTGCAGCAGCAGAACAATTTGCTGAGGGCTATTGAGGC
GCAACAGCATCTGTTGCAACTCACAGTCTGGGGCATCAAACAGCTCCAGGCAAGAATCCTGGCTGTGGAA
AGATACCTAAAGGATCAACAGCTCCTGGGGATTTGGGGTTGCTCTGGAAAACTCATTTGCACCACTGCTG
TGCCTTGGAATGCTAGTTGGAGTAATAAATCTCTGGAACAGATTTGGAATAACATGACCTGGATGGAGTG
GGACAGAGAAATTAACAATTACACAAGCTTAATACACTCCTTAATTGAAGAATCGCAAAACCAGCAAGAA
AAGAATGAACAAGAATTATTGGAATTAGATAAATGGGCAAGTTTGTGGAATTGGTTTAACATAACAAATT
GGCTGTGGTATATAAAATTATTCATAATGATAGTAGGAGGCTTGGTAGGTTTAAGAATAGTTTTTGCTGT
ACTTTCTATAGTGAATAGAGTTAGGCAGGGATATTCACCATTATCGTTTCAGACCCACCTCCCAATCCCG
AGGGGACCCGACAGGCCCGAAGGAATAGAAGAAGAAGGTGGAGAGAGAGACAGAGACAGATCCATTCGAT
TAGTGAACGGATCGATCCTTAGCACTTATCTGGGACGATCTGCGGAGCCTGTGCCTCTTCAGCTACCACC
GCTTGAGAGACTTACTCTTGATTGTAACGAGGATTGTGGAACTTCTGGGACGCAGGGGGTGGGAAGCCCT
CAAATATTGGTGGAATCTCCTACAGTATTGGAGTCAGGAACTAAAGAATAGTGCTGTTAACTTGCTCAAT
GCCACAGCCATAGCAGTAGCTGAGGGGACAGATAGGGTTATAGAAGTATTACAAGCAGCTTATAGAGCTA
TTCGCCACATACCTAGAAGAATAAGACAGGGCTTGGAAAGGATTTTGCTATAAGATGGGTGGCGCGGCCG
CTCTGGTGAGCAAGGGCGAGGAGCTGTTCACCGGGGTGGTGCCCATCCTGGTCGAGCTGGACGGCGACGT
AAACGGCCACAAGTTCAGCGTGTCCGGCGAGGGCGAGGGCGATGCCACCTACGGCAAGCTGACCCTGAAG
TTCATCTGCACCACCGGCAAGCTGCCCGTGCCCTGGCCCACCCTCGTGACCACCCTGACCTACGGCGTGC
AGTGCTTCAGCCGCTACCCCGACCACATGAAGCAGCACGACTTCTTCAAGTCCGCCATGCCCGAAGGCTA
CGTCCAGGAGCGCACCATCTTCTTCAAGGACGACGGCAACTACAAGACCCGCGCCGAGGTGAAGTTCGAG
GGCGACACCCTGGTGAACCGCATCGAGCTGAAGGGCATCGACTTCAAGGAGGACGGCAACATCCTGGGGC
ACAAGCTGGAGTACAACTACAACAGCCACAACGTCTATATCATGGCCGACAAGCAGAAGAACGGCATCAA
GGTGAACTTCAAGATCCGCCACAACATCGAGGACGGCAGCGTGCAGCTCGCCGACCACTACCAGCAGAAC
ACCCCCATCGGCGACGGCCCCGTGCTGCTGCCCGACAACCACTACCTGAGCACCCAGTCCGCCCTGAGCA
AAGACCCCAACGAGAAGCGCGATCACATGGTCCTGCTGGAGTTCGTGACCGCCGCCGGGATCACTCTCGG
CATGGACGAGCTGTACAAGTAACTCGAGCCTAGAAAAACATGGAGCAATCACAAGTAGCAATACAGCAGC
TAACAATGCTGCTTGTGCCTGGCTAGAAGCACAAGAGGAGGAAGAGGTGGGTTTTCCAGTCACACCTCAG
GTACCTTTAAGACCAATGACTTACAAGGCAGCTGTAGATCTTAGCCACTTTTTAAAAGAAAAGGGGGGAC
TGGAAGGGCTAATTCACTCCCAAAGAAGACAAGATATCCTTGATCTGTGGATCTACCACACACAAGGCTA
CTTCCCTGATTGGCAGAACTACACACCAGGGCCAGGGGTCAGATATCCACTGACCTTTGGATGGTGCTAC
AAGCTAGTACCAGTTGAGCCAGATAAGGTAGAAGAGGCCAATAAAGGAGAGAACACCAGCTTGTTACACC
CTGTGAGCCTGCATGGAATGGATGACCCTGAGAGAGAAGTGTTAGAGTGGAGGTTTGACAGCCGCCTAGC
ATTTCATCACGTGGCCCGAGAGCTGCATCCGGAGTACTTCAAGAACTGCTGACATCGAGCTTGCTACAAG
GGACTTTCCGCTGGGGACTTTCCAGGGAGGCGTGGCCTGGGCGGGACTGGGGAGTGGCGAGCCCTCAGAT
GCTGCATATAAGCAGCTGCTTTTTGCCTGTACTGGGTCTCTCTGGTTAGACCAGATCTGAGCCTGGGAGC
TCTCTGGCTAACTAGGGAACCCACTGCTTAAGCCTCAATAAAGCTTGCCTTGAGTGCTTCAAGTAGTGTG
TGCCCGTCTGTTGTGTGACTCTGGTAACTAGAGATCCCTCAGACCCTTTTAGTCAGTGTGGAAAATCTCT
AGCAGGCCGGCCCAATTGACATGTGAGCAAAAGGCCAGCAAAAGGCCAGGAACCGTAAAAAGGCCGCGTT
GCTGGCGTTTTTCCATAGGCTCCGCCCCCCTGACGAGCATCACAAAAATCGACGCTCAAGTCAGAGGTGG
CGAAACCCGACAGGACTATAAAGATACCAGGCGTTTCCCCCTGGAAGCTCCCTCGTGCGCTCTCCTGTTC
CGACCCTGCCGCTTACCGGATACCTGTCCGCCTTTCTCCCTTCGGGAAGCGTGGCGCTTTCTCATAGCTC
ACGCTGTAGGTATCTCAGTTCGGTGTAGGTCGTTCGCTCCAAGCTGGGCTGTGTGCACGAACCCCCCGTT
CAGCCCGACCGCTGCGCCTTATCCGGTAACTATCGTCTTGAGTCCAACCCGGTAAGACACGACTTATCGC
CACTGGCAGCAGCCACTGGTAACAGGATTAGCAGAGCGAGGTATGTAGGCGGTGCTACAGAGTTCTTGAA
GTGGTGGCCTAACTACGGCTACACTAGAAGGACAGTATTTGGTATCTGCGCTCTGCTGAAGCCAGTTACC
TTCGGAAAAAGAGTTGGTAGCTCTTGATCCGGCAAACAAACCACCGCTGGTAGCGGTGGTTTTTTTGTTT
GCAAGCAGCAGATTACGCGCAGAAAAAAAGGATCTCAAGAAGATCCTTTGATCTTTTCTACGGGGTCTGA
CGCTCAGTGGAACGAAAACTCACGTTAAGGGATTTTGGTCATGAGATTATCAAAAAGGATCTTCACCTAG
ATCCTTTTAAATTAAAAATGAAGTTTTAAATCAATCTAAAGTATATATGAGTAAACTTGGTCTGACAGTT
ACCAATGCTTAATCAGTGAGGCACCTATCTCAGCGATCTGTCTATTTCGTTCATCCATAGTTGCCTGACT
CCCCGTCGTGTAGATAACTACGATACGGGAGGGCTTACCATCTGGCCCCAGTGCTGCAATGATACCGCGA
GACCCACGCTCACCGGCTCCAGATTTATCAGCAATAAACCAGCCAGCCGGAAGGGCCGAGCGCAGAAGTG
GTCCTGCAACTTTATCCGCCTCCATCCAGTCTATTAATTGTTGCCGGGAAGCTAGAGTAAGTAGTTCGCC
AGTTAATAGTTTGCGCAACGTTGTTGCCATTGCTACAGGCATCGTGGTGTCACGCTCGTCGTTTGGTATG
GCTTCATTCAGCTCCGGTTCCCAACGATCAAGGCGAGTTACATGATCCCCCATGTTGTGCAAAAAAGCGG
TTAGCTCCTTCGGTCCTCCGATCGTTGTCAGAAGTAAGTTGGCCGCAGTGTTATCACTCATGGTTATGGC
AGCACTGCATAATTCTCTTACTGTCATGCCATCCGTAAGATGCTTTTCTGTGACTGGTGAGTACTCAACC
AAGTCATTCTGAGAATAGTGTATGCGGCGACCGAGTTGCTCTTGCCCGGCGTCAATACGGGATAATACCG
CGCCACATAGCAGAACTTTAAAAGTGCTCATCATTGGAAAACGTTCTTCGGGGCGAAAACTCTCAAGGAT
CTTACCGCTGTTGAGATCCAGTTCGATGTAACCCACTCGTGCACCCAACTGATCTTCAGCATCTTTTACT
TTCACCAGCGTTTCTGGGTGAGCAAAAACAGGAAGGCAAAATGCCGCAAAAAAGGGAATAAGGGCGACAC
GGAAATGTTGAATACTCATACTCTTCCTTTTTCAATATTATTGAAGCATTTATCAGGGTTATTGTCTCAT
GAGCGGATACATATTTGAATGTATTTAGAAAAATAAACAAATAGGGGTTCCGCGCACATTTCCCCGAAAA
GTGC
