Features (pLannotate 1.2.2; 17 found; start..end, strand, type, name):
      7..435     +  rep_origin     f1 ori (sequence partly withheld): f1 bacteriophage origin of replication; arrow indicates direction of (+) strand synthesis
    456..785     +  CDS            nef (fragment): NEF_HV1A2 - Experimental evidence at protein level: Swiss-Prot protein existence level 1. Extracellular Nef protein targets CD4(+) T-lymphocytes for apoptosis by interacting with CXCR4 surface receptors. From Human immunodeficiency virus type 1 group M subtype B (isolate ARV2/SF2) (HIV-1).
    833..1090    +  LTR            5' LTR (truncated): truncated 5' long terminal repeat (LTR) from HIV-1
   1138..1262    +  misc_feature   HIV-1 Ψ: packaging signal of human immunodeficiency virus type 1
   1246..2745    +  CDS            gag (sequence partly withheld): GAG_HV1N5 - Experimental evidence at protein level: Swiss-Prot protein existence level 1. [p6-gag]: Plays a role in budding of the assembled particle by interacting with the host class E VPS proteins TSG101 and PDCD6IP/AIP1. From Human immunodeficiency virus type 1 group M subtype B (isolate NY5) (HIV-1).
   2541..5552    +  CDS            HIV-1 pol: pol protein from human immunodeficiency virus 1; pol
   5497..6072    +  CDS            vif: VIF_HV1N5 - Experimental evidence at protein level: Swiss-Prot protein existence level 1. Counteracts the innate antiviral activity of host APOBEC3F and APOBEC3G. Forms a complex with host APOBEC3F and APOBEC3G thus preventing the entry of these lethally hypermutating enzymes into progeny virions. Recruits an active E3 ubiquitin ligase complex composed of elongin BC, CUL5, and RBX2 to induce polyubiquitination of APOBEC3G and APOBEC3F. In turn, they are directed to the 26S proteasome for degradation. Vif interaction with APOBEC3G also blocks its cytidine deaminase activity in a proteasome-inde
   6286..6501    +  CDS            tat (fragment): TAT_HV1H2 - Experimental evidence at protein level: Swiss-Prot protein existence level 1. Extracellular circulating Tat can be endocytosed by surrounding uninfected cells via the binding to several surface receptors such as CD26, CXCR4, heparan sulfate proteoglycans (HSPG) or LDLR. Neurons are rarely infected, but they internalize Tat via their LDLR. Through its interaction with nuclear HATs, Tat is potentially able to control the acetylation-dependent cellular gene expression. Modulates the expression of many cellular genes involved in cell survival, proliferation or in coding for cytokines o
   6517..6759    +  CDS            vpu: VPU_HV1B1 - Experimental evidence at protein level: Swiss-Prot protein existence level 1. Enhances virion budding by targeting host CD4 and Tetherin/BST2 to proteasome degradation. Degradation of CD4 prevents any unwanted premature interactions between viral Env and its host receptor CD4 in the endoplasmic reticulum. Degradation of antiretroviral protein Tetherin/BST2 is important for virion budding, as BST2 tethers new viral particles to the host cell membrane. Mechanistically, Vpu bridges either CD4 or BST2 to BTRC, a substrate recognition subunit of the Skp1/Cullin/F-box protein E3 ubiquiti
   6859..8931    +  CDS            env (fragment): ENV_HV1H3 - Experimental evidence at protein level: Swiss-Prot protein existence level 1. [Transmembrane protein gp41]: Acts as a class I viral fusion protein. Under the current model, the protein has at least 3 conformational states: pre-fusion native state, pre-hairpin intermediate state, and post-fusion hairpin state. During fusion of viral and target intracellular membranes, the coiled coil regions (heptad repeats) assume a trimer-of-hairpins structure, positioning the fusion peptide in close proximity to the C-terminal region of the ectodomain. The formation of this structure appears to d
   8930..9244    +  CDS            env (fragment): ENV_HV1H2 - Experimental evidence at protein level: Swiss-Prot protein existence level 1. [Transmembrane protein gp41]: Acts as a class I viral fusion protein. Under the current model, the protein has at least 3 conformational states: pre-fusion native state, pre-hairpin intermediate state, and post-fusion hairpin state. During fusion of viral and target intracellular membranes, the coiled coil regions (heptad repeats) assume a trimer-of-hairpins structure, positioning the fusion peptide in close proximity to the C-terminal region of the ectodomain. The formation of this structure appears to d
   9268..9986    +  CDS            EGFP (fragment): the original enhanced GFP (Yang et al., 1996) mammalian codon-optimized
   9926..10504   +  CDS            nef (fragment): NEF_HV1B1 - Experimental evidence at protein level: Swiss-Prot protein existence level 1. Extracellular Nef protein targets CD4(+) T-lymphocytes for apoptosis by interacting with CXCR4 surface receptors. From Human immunodeficiency virus type 1 group M subtype B (isolate BH10) (HIV-1).
  10629..10809   +  LTR            5' LTR (truncated): truncated 5' long terminal repeat (LTR) from HIV-1
  10885..11473   -  rep_origin     ori: high-copy-number ColE1/pMB1/pBR322/pUC origin of replication
  11644..12504   -  CDS            AmpR: β-lactamase; bla; confers resistance to ampicillin, carbenicillin, and related antibiotics
  12505..12609   -  promoter       AmpR promoter: bla
>Addgene plasmid #101348 | pBS NL4-3 envFS eGFP Δrev | addgene full sequence | sequence record 194310 | Addgene NGS Result
CACCTG
[124 nt withheld, positions 7-130]
C
[91 nt withheld, positions 132-222]
A
[49 nt withheld, positions 224-272]
CCTTTGACGTTGGAGTCCACGTTCTTT
[37 nt withheld, positions 300-336]
ACCCTATCTCGGTCTATTCTTTTGATTTATAAGGGATTTTGCCGATTTCGGCCTATTGGTTAAAAAATGA
GCTGATTTAACAAAAATTTAACGCGAATTTTAACAAAATATTTTAATTAATGGAAGGGCTAATTTGGTCC
CAAAAAAGACAAGAGATCCTTGATCTGTGGATCTACCACACACAAGGCTACTTCCCTGATTGGCAGAACT
ACACACCAGGGCCAGGGATCAGATATCCACTGACCTTTGGATGGTGCTTCAAGTTAGTACCAGTTGAACC
AGAGCAAGTAGAAGAGGCCAATGAAGGAGAGAACAACAGCTTGTTACACCCTATGAGCCAGCATGGGATG
GAGGACCCGGAGGGAGAAGTATTAGTGTGGAAGTTTGACAGCCTCCTAGCATTTCGTCACATGGCCCGAG
AGCTGCATCCGGAGTACTACAAAGACTGCTGACATCGAGCTTTCTACAAGGGACTTTCCGCTGGGGACTT
TCCAGGGAGGTGTGGCCTGGGCGGGACTGGGGAGTGGCGAGCCCTCAGATGCTACATATAAGCAGCTGCT
TTTTGCCTGTACTGGGTCTCTCTGGTTAGACCAGATCTGAGCCTGGGAGCTCTCTGGCTAACTAGGGAAC
CCACTGCTTAAGCCTCAATAAAGCTTGCCTTGAGTGCTCAAAGTAGTGTGTGCCCGTCTGTTGTGTGACT
CTGGTAACTAGAGATCCCTCAGACCCTTTTAGTCAGTGTGGAAAATCTCTAGCAGTGGCGCCCGAACAGG
GACTTGAAAGCGAAAGTAAAGCCAGAGGAGATCTCTCGACGCAGGACTCGGCTTGCTGAAGCGCGCACGG
CAAGAGGCGAGGGGCGGCGACTGGTGAGTACGCCAAAAATTTTGACTAGCGGAGGCTAGAAGGAGAGAGA
TGGGTGCGAGAGCGTCGGTATTAAGCGGGGGAGAATTAGATAAATGGGAAAAAATTCGGTTAAGGCCAGG
GGGAAAGAAACAATATAAACTAAAACATATAGTATGGGCAAGCAGGGAGCTAGAACGATTCGCAGTTAAT
CCTGGCCTTTTAGAGACATCAGAAGGCTGTAGACAAATACTGGGACAGCTACAACCATCCCTTCAGACAG
GATCAGAAGAACTTAGATCATTATATAATACAATAGCAGTCCTCTATTGTGTGCATCAAAGGATAGATGT
AAAAGACACCAAGGAAGCCTTAGATAAGATAGAGGAAGAGCAAAACAAAAGTAAGAAAAAGGCACAGCAA
GCAGCAGCTGACACAGGAAACAACAGCCAGGTCAGCCAAAATTAC
[693 nt withheld, positions 1642-2334]
GCTGAAGCAATGAGCCAAGTAACAAATCCAGCTACCATAATGATACAGAAAGGCAATTTTAGGAACCAAA
GAAAGACTGTTAAGTGTTTCAATTGTGGCAAAGAAGGGCACATAGCCAAAAATTGCAGGGCCCCTAGGAA
AAAGGGCTGTTGGAAATGTGGAAAGGAAGGACACCAAATGAAAGATTGTACTGAGAGACAGGCTAATTTT
TTAGGGAAGATCTGGCCTTCCCACAAGGGAAGGCCAGGGAATTTTCTTCAGAGCAGACCAGAGCCAACAG
CCCCACCAGAAGAGAGCTTCAGGTTTGGGGAAGAGACAACAACTCCCTCTCAGAAGCAGGAGCCGATAGA
CAAGGAACTGTATCCTTTAGCTTCCCTCAGATCACTCTTTGGCAGCGACCCCTCGTCACAATAAAGATAG
GGGGGCAATTAAAGGAAGCTCTATTAGATACAGGAGCAGATGATACAGTATTAGAAGAAATGAATTTGCC
AGGAAGATGGAAACCAAAAATGATAGGGGGAATTGGAGGTTTTATCAAAGTAAGACAGTATGATCAGATA
CTCATAGAAATCTGCGGACATAAAGCTATAGGTACAGTATTAGTAGGACCTACACCTGTCAACATAATTG
GAAGAAATCTGTTGACTCAGATTGGCTGCACTTTAAATTTTCCCATTAGTCCTATTGAGACTGTACCAGT
AAAATTAAAGCCAGGAATGGATGGCCCAAAAGTTAAACAATGGCCATTGACAGAAGAAAAAATAAAAGCA
TTAGTAGAAATTTGTACAGAAATGGAAAAGGAAGGAAAAATTTCAAAAATTGGGCCTGAAAATCCATACA
ATACTCCAGTATTTGCCATAAAGAAAAAAGACAGTACTAAATGGAGAAAATTAGTAGATTTCAGAGAACT
TAATAAGAGAACTCAAGATTTCTGGGAAGTTCAATTAGGAATACCACATCCTGCAGGGTTAAAACAGAAA
AAATCAGTAACAGTACTGGATGTGGGCGATGCATATTTTTCAGTTCCCTTAGATAAAGACTTCAGGAAGT
ATACTGCATTTACCATACCTAGTATAAACAATGAGACACCAGGGATTAGATATCAGTACAATGTGCTTCC
ACAGGGATGGAAAGGATCACCAGCAATATTCCAGTGTAGCATGACAAAAATCTTAGAGCCTTTTAGAAAA
CAAAATCCAGACATAGTCATCTATCAATACATGGATGATTTGTATGTAGGATCTGACTTAGAAATAGGGC
AGCATAGAACAAAAATAGAGGAACTGAGACAACATCTGTTGAGGTGGGGATTTACCACACCAGACAAAAA
ACATCAGAAAGAACCTCCATTCCTTTGGATGGGTTATGAACTCCATCCTGATAAATGGACAGTACAGCCT
ATAGTGCTGCCAGAAAAGGACAGCTGGACTGTCAATGACATACAGAAATTAGTGGGAAAATTGAATTGGG
CAAGTCAGATTTATGCAGGGATTAAAGTAAGGCAATTATGTAAACTTCTTAGGGGAACCAAAGCACTAAC
AGAAGTAGTACCACTAACAGAAGAAGCAGAGCTAGAACTGGCAGAAAACAGGGAGATTCTAAAAGAACCG
GTACATGGAGTGTATTATGACCCATCAAAAGACTTAATAGCAGAAATACAGAAGCAGGGGCAAGGCCAAT
GGACATATCAAATTTATCAAGAGCCATTTAAAAATCTGAAAACAGGAAAGTATGCAAGAATGAAGGGTGC
CCACACTAATGATGTGAAACAATTAACAGAGGCAGTACAAAAAATAGCCACAGAAAGCATAGTAATATGG
GGAAAGACTCCTAAATTTAAATTACCCATACAAAAGGAAACATGGGAAGCATGGTGGACAGAGTATTGGC
AAGCCACCTGGATTCCTGAGTGGGAGTTTGTCAATACCCCTCCCTTAGTGAAGTTATGGTACCAGTTAGA
GAAAGAACCCATAATAGGAGCAGAAACTTTCTATGTAGATGGGGCAGCCAATAGGGAAACTAAATTAGGA
AAAGCAGGATATGTAACTGACAGAGGAAGACAAAAAGTTGTCCCCCTAACGGACACAACAAATCAGAAGA
CTGAGTTACAAGCAATTCATCTAGCTTTGCAGGATTCGGGATTAGAAGTAAACATAGTGACAGACTCACA
ATATGCATTGGGAATCATTCAAGCACAACCAGATAAGAGTGAATCAGAGTTAGTCAGTCAAATAATAGAG
CAGTTAATAAAAAAGGAAAAAGTCTACCTGGCATGGGTACCAGCACACAAAGGAATTGGAGGAAATGAAC
AAGTAGATAAATTGGTCAGTGCTGGAATCAGGAAAGTACTATTTTTAGATGGAATAGATAAGGCCCAAGA
AGAACATGAGAAATATCACAGTAATTGGAGAGCAATGGCTAGTGATTTTAACCTACCACCTGTAGTAGCA
AAAGAAATAGTAGCCAGCTGTGATAAATGTCAGCTAAAAGGGGAAGCCATGCATGGACAAGTAGACTGTA
GCCCAGGAATATGGCAGCTAGATTGTACACATTTAGAAGGAAAAGTTATCTTGGTAGCAGTTCATGTAGC
CAGTGGATATATAGAAGCAGAAGTAATTCCAGCAGAGACAGGGCAAGAAACAGCATACTTCCTCTTAAAA
TTAGCAGGAAGATGGCCAGTAAAAACAGTACATACAGACAATGGCAGCAATTTCACCAGTACTACAGTTA
AGGCCGCCTGTTGGTGGGCGGGGATCAAGCAGGAATTTGGCATTCCCTACAATCCCCAAAGTCAAGGAGT
AATAGAATCTATGAATAAAGAATTAAAGAAAATTATAGGACAGGTAAGAGATCAGGCTGAACATCTTAAG
ACAGCAGTACAAATGGCAGTATTCATCCACAATTTTAAAAGAAAAGGGGGGATTGGGGGGTACAGTGCAG
GGGAAAGAATAGTAGACATAATAGCAACAGACATACAAACTAAAGAATTACAAAAACAAATTACAAAAAT
TCAAAATTTTCGGGTTTATTACAGGGACAGCAGAGATCCAGTTTGGAAAGGACCAGCAAAGCTCCTCTGG
AAAGGTGAAGGGGCAGTAGTAATACAAGATAATAGTGACATAAAAGTAGTGCCAAGAAGAAAAGCAAAGA
TCATCAGGGATTATGGAAAACAGATGGCAGGTGATGATTGTGTGGCAAGTAGACAGGATGAGGATTAACA
CATGGAAAAGATTAGTAAAACACCATATGTATATTTCAAGGAAAGCTAAGGACTGGTTTTATAGACATCA
CTATGAAAGTACTAATCCAAAAATAAGTTCAGAAGTACACATCCCACTAGGGGATGCTAAATTAGTAATA
ACAACATATTGGGGTCTGCATACAGGAGAAAGAGACTGGCATTTGGGTCAGGGAGTCTCCATAGAATGGA
GGAAAAAGAGATATAGCACACAAGTAGACCCTGACCTAGCAGACCAACTAATTCATCTGCACTATTTTGA
TTGTTTTTCAGAATCTGCTATAAGAAATACCATATTAGGACGTATAGTTAGTCCTAGGTGTGAATATCAA
GCAGGACATAACAAGGTAGGATCTCTACAGTACTTGGCACTAGCAGCATTAATAAAACCAAAACAGATAA
AGCCACCTTTGCCTAGTGTTAGGAAACTGACAGAGGACAGATGGAACAAGCCCCAGAAGACCAAGGGCCA
CAGAGGGAGCCATACAATGAATGGACACTAGAGCTTTTAGAGGAACTTAAGAGTGAAGCTGTTAGACATT
TTCCTAGGATATGGCTCCATAACTTAGGACAACATATCTATGAAACTTACGGGGATACTTGGGCAGGAGT
GGAAGCCATAATAAGAATTCTGCAACAACTGCTGTTTATCCATTTCAGAATTGGGTGTCGACATAGCAGA
ATAGGCGTTACTCGACAGAGGAGAGCAAGAAATGGAGCCAGTAGATCCTAGACTAGAGCCCTGGAAGCAT
CCAGGAAGTCAGCCTAAAACTGCTTGTACCAATTGCTATTGTAAAAAGTGTTGCTTTCATTGCCAAGTTT
GTTTCATGACAAAAGCCTTAGGCATCTCCTACGGCAGGAAGAAGCGGAGACAGCGACGAAGAGCTCATCA
GAACAGTCAGACTCATCAGGCTTCTCTAAGCAAGCAGTAAGTAGTACATGTAATGCAACCTATAATAGTA
GCAATAGTAGCATTAGTAGTAGCAATAATAATAGCAATAGTTGTGTGGTCCATAGTAATCATAGAATATA
GGAAAATATTAAGACAAAGAAAAATAGACAGGTTAATTGATAGACTAATAGAAAGAGCAGAAGACAGTGG
CAATGAGAGTGAAGGAGAAGTATCAGCACTTGTGGAGATGGGGGTGGAAATGGGGCACCATGCTCCTTGG
GATATTGATGATCTGTAGTGCTACAGAAAAATTGTGGGTCACCGTCTATTATGGGGTACCTGTGTGGAAG
GAAGCAACCACCACTCTATTTTGTGCATCAGATGCTAAAGCATATATGATACAGAGGTACATAATGTTTG
GGCCACACATGCCTGTGTACCCACAGACCCCAACCCACAAGAAGTAGTATTGGTAAATGTGACAGAAAAT
TTTAACATGTGGAAAAATGACATGGTAGAACAGATGCATGAGGATATAATCAGTTTATGGGATCAAAGCC
TAAAGCCATGTGTAAAATTAACCCCACTCTGTGTTAGTTTAAAGTGCACTGATTTGAAGAATGATACTAA
TACCAATAGTAGTAGCGGGAGAATGATAATGGAGAAAGGAGAGATAAAAAACTGCTCTTTCAATATCAGC
ACAAGCATAAGAGATAAGGTGCAGAAAGAATATGCATTCTTTTATAAACTTGATATAGTACCAATAGATA
ATACCAGCTATAGGTTGATAAGTTGTAACACCTCAGTCATTACACAGGCCTGTCCAAAGGTATCCTTTGA
GCCAATTCCCATACATTATTGTGCCCCGGCTGGTTTTGCGATTCTAAAATGTAATAATAAGACGTTCAAT
GGAACAGGACCATGTACAAATGTCAGCACAGTACAATGTACACATGGAATCAGGCCAGTAGTATCAACTC
AACTGCTGTTAAATGGCAGTCTAGCAGAAGAAGATGTAGTAATTAGATCTGCCAATTTCACAGACAATGC
TAAAACCATAATAGTACAGCTGAACACATCTGTAGAAATTAATTGTACAAGACCCAACAACAATACAAGA
AAAAGTATCCGTATCCAGAGGGGACCAGGGAGAGCATTTGTTACAATAGGAAAAATAGGAAATATGAGAC
AAGCACATTGTAACATTAGTAGAGCAAAATGGAATGCCACTTTAAAACAGATAGCTAGCAAATTAAGAGA
ACAATTTGGAAATAATAAAACAATAATCTTTAAGCAATCCTCAGGAGGGGACCCAGAAATTGTAACGCAC
AGTTTTAATTGTGGAGGGGAATTTTTCTACTGTAATTCAACACAACTGTTTAATAGTACTTGGTTTAATA
GTACTTGGAGTACTGAAGGGTCAAATAACACTGAAGGAAGTGACACAATCACACTCCCATGCAGAATAAA
ACAATTTATAAACATGTGGCAGGAAGTAGGAAAAGCAATGTATGCCCCTCCCATCAGTGGACAAATTAGA
TGTTCATCAAATATTACTGGGCTGCTATTAACAAGAGATGGTGGTAATAACAACAATGGGTCCGAGATCT
TCAGACCTGGAGGAGGCGATATGAGGGACAATTGGAGAAGTGAATTATATAAATATAAAGTAGTAAAAAT
TGAACCATTAGGAGTAGCACCCACCAAGGCAAAGAGAAGAGTGGTGCAGAGAGAAAAAAGAGCAGTGGGA
ATAGGAGCTTTGTTCCTTGGGTTCTTGGGAGCAGCAGGAAGCACTATGGGCGCAGCGTCAATGACGCTGA
CGGTACAGGCCAGACAATTATTGTCTGATATAGTGCAGCAGCAGAACAATTTGCTGAGGGCTATTGAGGC
GCAACAGCATCTGTTGCAACTCACAGTCTGGGGCATCAAACAGCTCCAGGCAAGAATCCTGGCTGTGGAA
AGATACCTAAAGGATCAACAGCTCCTGGGGATTTGGGGTTGCTCTGGAAAACTCATTTGCACCACTGCTG
TGCCTTGGAATGCTAGTTGGAGTAATAAATCTCTGGAACAGATTTGGAATAACATGACCTGGATGGAGTG
GGACAGAGAAATTAACAATTACACAAGCTTAATACACTCCTTAATTGAAGAATCGCAAAACCAGCAAGAA
AAGAATGAACAAGAATTATTGGAATTAGATAAATGGGCAAGTTTGTGGAATTGGTTTAACATAACAAATT
GGCTGTGGTATATAAAATTATTCATAATGATAGTAGGAGGCTTGGTAGGTTTAAGAATAGTTTTTGCTGT
ACTTTCTATAGTGAATAGAGTTAGGCAGGGATATTCACCATTATCGTTTCAGACCCACCTCCCAATCCCG
AGGGGACCCGACAGGCCCGAAGGAATAGAAGAAGAAGGTGGAGAGAGAGACAGAGACAGATCCATTCGAT
TAGTGAACGGATCGATCCTTAGCACTTATCTGGGACGATCTGCGGAGCCTGTGCCTCTTCAGCTACCACC
GCTTGAGAGACTTACTCTTGATTGTAACGAGGATTGTGGAACTTCTGGGACGCAGGGGGTGGGAAGCCCT
CAAATATTGGTGGAATCTCCTACAATATTGGAGTCAGGAGCTAAAGAATAGTGCTGTTAGCTTGCTCAAT
GCCACAGCCATAGCAGTAGCTGAGGGGACAGATAGGGTTATAGAAGTAGTACAAGGAGCTTGTAGAGCTA
TTCGCCACATACCTAGAAGAATAAGACAGGGCTTGGAAAGGATTTTGCTATAAGATGGGTGGCGCGGCCG
CTCTGGTGAGCAAGGGCGAGGAGCTGTTCACCGGGGTGGTGCCCATCCTGGTCGAGCTGGACGGCGACGT
AAACGGCCACAAGTTCAGCGTGTCCGGCGAGGGCGAGGGCGATGCCACCTACGGCAAGCTGACCCTGAAG
TTCATCTGCACCACCGGCAAGCTGCCCGTGCCCTGGCCCACCCTCGTGACCACCCTGACCTACGGCGTGC
AGTGCTTCAGCCGCTACCCCGACCACATGAAGCAGCACGACTTCTTCAAGTCCGCCATGCCCGAAGGCTA
CGTCCAGGAGCGCACCATCTTCTTCAAGGACGACGGCAACTACAAGACCCGCGCCGAGGTGAAGTTCGAG
GGCGACACCCTGGTGAACCGCATCGAGCTGAAGGGCATCGACTTCAAGGAGGACGGCAACATCCTGGGGC
ACAAGCTGGAGTACAACTACAACAGCCACAACGTCTATATCATGGCCGACAAGCAGAAGAACGGCATCAA
GGTGAACTTCAAGATCCGCCACAACATCGAGGACGGCAGCGTGCAGCTCGCCGACCACTACCAGCAGAAC
ACCCCCATCGGCGACGGCCCCGTGCTGCTGCCCGACAACCACTACCTGAGCACCCAGTCCGCCCTGAGCA
AAGACCCCAACGAGAAGCGCGATCACATGGTCCTGCTGGAGTTCGTGACCGCCGCCGGGATCACTCTCGG
CATGGACGAGCTGTACAAGTAACTCGAGACCTAGAAAAACATGGAGCAATCACAAGTAGCAATACAGCAG
CTAACAATGCTGCTTGTGCCTGGCTAGAAGCACAAGAGGAGGAAGAGGTGGGTTTTCCAGTCACACCTCA
GGTACCTTTAAGACCAATGACTTACAAGGCAGCTGTAGATCTTAGCCACTTTTTAAAAGAAAAGGGGGGA
CTGGAAGGGCTAATTCACTCCCAAAGAAGACAAGATATCCTTGATCTGTGGATCTACCACACACAAGGCT
ACTTCCCTGATTGGCAGAACTACACACCAGGGCCAGGGGTCAGATATCCACTGACCTTTGGATGGTGCTA
CAAGCTAGTACCAGTTGAGCCAGATAAGGTAGAAGAGGCCAATAAAGGAGAGAACACCAGCTTGTTACAC
CCTGTGAGCCTGCATGGAATGGATGACCCTGAGAGAGAAGTGTTAGAGTGGAGGTTTGACAGCCGCCTAG
CATTTCATCACGTGGCCCGAGAGCTGCATCCGGAGTACTTCAAGAACTGCTGACATCGAGCTTGCTACAA
GGGACTTTCCGCTGGGGACTTTCCAGGGAGGCGTGGCCTGGGCGGGACTGGGGAGTGGCGAGCCCTCAGA
TGCTGCATATAAGCAGCTGCTTTTTGCCTGTACTGGGTCTCTCTGGTTAGACCAGATCTGAGCCTGGGAG
CTCTCTGGCTAACTAGGGAACCCACTGCTTAAGCCTCAATAAAGCTTGCCTTGAGTGCTTCAAGTAGTGT
GTGCCCGTCTGTTGTGTGACTCTGGTAACTAGAGATCCCTCAGACCCTTTTAGTCAGTGTGGAAAATCTC
TAGCAGGCCGGCCCAATTGACATGTGAGCAAAAGGCCAGCAAAAGGCCAGGAACCGTAAAAAGGCCGCGT
TGCTGGCGTTTTTCCATAGGCTCCGCCCCCCTGACGAGCATCACAAAAATCGACGCTCAAGTCAGAGGTG
GCGAAACCCGACAGGACTATAAAGATACCAGGCGTTTCCCCCTGGAAGCTCCCTCGTGCGCTCTCCTGTT
CCGACCCTGCCGCTTACCGGATACCTGTCCGCCTTTCTCCCTTCGGGAAGCGTGGCGCTTTCTCATAGCT
CACGCTGTAGGTATCTCAGTTCGGTGTAGGTCGTTCGCTCCAAGCTGGGCTGTGTGCACGAACCCCCCGT
TCAGCCCGACCGCTGCGCCTTATCCGGTAACTATCGTCTTGAGTCCAACCCGGTAAGACACGACTTATCG
CCACTGGCAGCAGCCACTGGTAACAGGATTAGCAGAGCGAGGTATGTAGGCGGTGCTACAGAGTTCTTGA
AGTGGTGGCCTAACTACGGCTACACTAGAAGAACAGTATTTGGTATCTGCGCTCTGCTGAAGCCAGTTAC
CTTCGGAAAAAGAGTTGGTAGCTCTTGATCCGGCAAACAAACCACCGCTGGTAGCGGTGGTTTTTTTGTT
TGCAAGCAGCAGATTACGCGCAGAAAAAAAGGATCTCAAGAAGATCCTTTGATCTTTTCTACGGGGTCTG
ACGCTCAGTGGAACGAAAACTCACGTTAAGGGATTTTGGTCATGAGATTATCAAAAAGGATCTTCACCTA
GATCCTTTTAAATTAAAAATGAAGTTTTAAATCAATCTAAAGTATATATGAGTAAACTTGGTCTGACAGT
TACCAATGCTTAATCAGTGAGGCACCTATCTCAGCGATCTGTCTATTTCGTTCATCCATAGTTGCCTGAC
TCCCCGTCGTGTAGATAACTACGATACGGGAGGGCTTACCATCTGGCCCCAGTGCTGCAATGATACCGCG
AGACCCACGCTCACCGGCTCCAGATTTATCAGCAATAAACCAGCCAGCCGGAAGGGCCGAGCGCAGAAGT
GGTCCTGCAACTTTATCCGCCTCCATCCAGTCTATTAATTGTTGCCGGGAAGCTAGAGTAAGTAGTTCGC
CAGTTAATAGTTTGCGCAACGTTGTTGCCATTGCTACAGGCATCGTGGTGTCACGCTCGTCGTTTGGTAT
GGCTTCATTCAGCTCCGGTTCCCAACGATCAAGGCGAGTTACATGATCCCCCATGTTGTGCAAAAAAGCG
GTTAGCTCCTTCGGTCCTCCGATCGTTGTCAGAAGTAAGTTGGCCGCAGTGTTATCACTCATGGTTATGG
CAGCACTGCATAATTCTCTTACTGTCATGCCATCCGTAAGATGCTTTTCTGTGACTGGTGAGTACTCAAC
CAAGTCATTCTGAGAATAGTGTATGCGGCGACCGAGTTGCTCTTGCCCGGCGTCAATACGGGATAATACC
GCGCCACATAGCAGAACTTTAAAAGTGCTCATCATTGGAAAACGTTCTTCGGGGCGAAAACTCTCAAGGA
TCTTACCGCTGTTGAGATCCAGTTCGATGTAACCCACTCGTGCACCCAACTGATCTTCAGCATCTTTTAC
TTTCACCAGCGTTTCTGGGTGAGCAAAAACAGGAAGGCAAAATGCCGCAAAAAAGGGAATAAGGGCGACA
CGGAAATGTTGAATACTCATACTCTTCCTTTTTCAATATTATTGAAGCATTTATCAGGGTTATTGTCTCA
TGAGCGGATACATATTTGAATGTATTTAGAAAAATAAACAAATAGGGGTTCCGCGCACATTTCCCCGAAA
AGTGC
